>Addgene plasmid #76676 | EPHA5 gRNA (BRDN0001146414) | addgene full sequence | sequence record 186288 | Addgene Assembled Sequence
CCCGGGTGCAAAGATGGATAAAGTTTTAAACAGAGAGGAATCTTTGCAGCTAATGGACCTTCTAGGTCTT
GAAAGGAGTGGGAATTGGCTCCGGTGCCCGTCAGTGGGCAGAGCGCACATCGCCCACAGTCCCCGAGAAG
TTGGGGGGAGGGGTCGGCAATTGATCCGGTGCCTAGAGAAGGTGGCGCGGGGTAAACTGGGAAAGTGATG
TCGTGTACTGGCTCCGCCTTTTTCCCGAGGGTGGGGGAGAACCGTATATAAGTGCAGTAGTCGCCGTGAA
CGTTCTTTTTCGCAACGGGTTTGCCGCCAGAACACAGGTAAGTGCCGTGTGTGGTTCCCGCGGGCCTGGC
CTCTTTACGGGTTATGGCCCTTGCGTGCCTTGAATTACTTCCACCTGGCTGCAGTACGTGATTCTTGATC
CCGAGCTTCGGGTTGGAAGTGGGTGGGAGAGTTCGAGGCCTTGCGCTTAAGGAGCCCCTTCGCCTCGTGC
TTGAGTTGAGGCCTGGCCTGGGCGCTGGGGCCGCCGCGTGCGAATCTGGTGGCACCTTCGCGCCTGTCTC
GCTGCTTTCGATAAGTCTCTAGCCATTTAAAATTTTTGATGACCTGCTGCGACGCTTTTTTTCTGGCAAG
ATAGTCTTGTAAATGCGGGCCAAGATCTGCACACTGGTATTTCGGTTTTTGGGGCCGCGGGCGGCGACGG
GGCCCGTGCGTCCCAGCGCACATGTTCGGCGAGGCGGGGCCTGCGAGCGCGGCCACCGAGAATCGGACGG
GGGTAGTCTCAAGCTGGCCGGCCTGCTCTGGTGCCTGGCCTCGCGCCGCCGTGTATCGCCCCGCCCTGGG
CGGCAAGGCTGGCCCGGTCGGCACCAGTTGCGTGAGCGGAAAGATGGCCGCTTCCCGGCCCTGCTGCAGG
GAGCTCAAAATGGAGGACGCGGCGCTCGGGAGAGCGGGCGGGTGAGTCACCCACACAAAGGAAAAGGGCC
TTTCCGTCCTCAGCCGTCGCTTCATGTGACTCCACGGAGTACCGGGCGCCGTCCAGGCACCTCGATTAGT
TCTCGAGCTTTTGGAGTACGTCGTCTTTAGGTTGGGGGGAGGGGTTTTATGCGATGGAGTTTCCCCACAC
TGAGTGGGTGGAGACTGAAGTTAGGCCAGCTTGGCACTTGATGTAATTCTCCTTGGAATTTGCCCTTTTT
GAGTTTGGATCTTGGTTCATTCTCAAGCCTCAGACAGTGGTTCAAAGTTTTTTTCTTCCATTTCAGGTGT
CGTGACGTACGGCCACCATGACCGAGTACAAGCCCACGGTGCGCCTCGCCACCCGCGACGACGTCCCCAG
GGCCGTACGCACCCTCGCCGCCGCGTTCGCCGACTACCCCGCCACGCGCCACACCGTCGATCCGGACCGC
CACATCGAGCGGGTCACCGAGCTGCAAGAACTCTTCCTCACGCGCGTCGGGCTCGACATCGGCAAGGTGT
GGGTCGCGGACGACGGCGCCGCCGTGGCGGTCTGGACCACGCCGGAGAGCGTCGAAGCGGGGGCGGTGTT
CGCCGAGATCGGCCCGCGCATGGCCGAGTTGAGCGGTTCCCGGCTGGCCGCGCAGCAACAGATGGAAGGC
CTCCTGGCGCCGCACCGGCCCAAGGAGCCCGCGTGGTTCCTGGCCACCGTCGGAGTCTCGCCCGACCACC
AGGGCAAGGGTCTGGGCAGCGCCGTCGTGCTCCCCGGAGTGGAGGCGGCCGAGCGCGCCGGGGTGCCCGC
CTTCCTGGAGACCTCCGCGCCCCGCAACCTCCCCTTCTACGAGCGGCTCGGCTTCACCGTCACCGCCGAC
GTCGAGGTGCCCGAAGGACCGCGCACCTGGTGCATGACCCGCAAGCCCGGTGCCTGAACGCGTTAAGTCG
ACAATCAACCTCTGGATTACAAAATTTGTGAAAGATTGACTGGTATTCTTAACTATGTTGCTCCTTTTAC
GCTATGTGGATACGCTGCTTTAATGCCTTTGTATCATGCTATTGCTTCCCGTATGGCTTTCATTTTCTCC
TCCTTGTATAAATCCTGGTTGCTGTCTCTTTATGAGGAGTTGTGGCCCGTTGTCAGGCAACGTGGCGTGG
TGTGCACTGTGTTTGCTGACGCAACCCCCACTGGTTGGGGCATTGCCACCACCTGTCAGCTCCTTTCCGG
GACTTTCGCTTTCCCCCTCCCTATTGCCACGGCGGAACTCATCGCCGCCTGCCTTGCCCGCTGCTGGACA
GGGGCTCGGCTGTTGGGCACTGACAATTCCGTGGTGTTGTCGGGGAAATCATCGTCCTTTCCTTGGCTGC
TCGCCTGTGTTGCCACCTGGATTCTGCGCGGGACGTCCTTCTGCTACGTCCCTTCGGCCCTCAATCCAGC
GGACCTTCCTTCCCGCGGCCTGCTGCCGGCTCTGCGGCCTCTTCCGCGTCTTCGCCTTCGCCCTCAGACG
AGTCGGATCTCCCTTTGGGCCGCCTCCCCGCGTCGACTTTAAGACCAATGACTTACAAGGCAGCTGTAGA
TCTTAGCCACTTTTTAAAAGAAAAGGGGGGACTGGAAGGGCTAATTCACTCCCAACGAAGACAAGATCTG
CTTTTTGCTTGTACTGGGTCTCTCTGGTTAGACCAGATCTGAGCCTGGGAGCTCTCTGGCTAACTAGGGA
ACCCACTGCTTAAGCCTCAATAAAGCTTGCCTTGAGTGCTTCAAGTAGTGTGTGCCCGTCTGTTGTGTGA
CTCTGGTAACTAGAGATCCCTCAGACCCTTTTAGTCAGTGTGGAAAATCTCTAGCAGTACGTATAGTAGT
TCATGTCATCTTATTATTCAGTATTTATAACTTGCAAAGAAATGAATATCAGAGAGTGAGAGGAACTTGT
TTATTGCAGCTTATAATGGTTACAAATAAAGCAATAGCATCACAAATTTCACAAATAAAGCATTTTTTTC
ACTGCATTCTAGTTGTGGTTTGTCCAAACTCATCAATGTATCTTATCATGTCTGGCTCTAGCTATCCCGC
CCCTAACTCCGCCCATCCCGCCCCTAACTCCGCCCAGTTCCGCCCATTCTCCGCCCCATGGCTGACTAAT
TTTTTTTATTTATGCAGAGGCCGAGGCCGCCTCGGCCTCTGAGCTATTCCAGAAGTAGTGAGGAGGCTTT
TTTGGAGGCCTAGGGACGTACCCAATTCGCCCTATAGTGAGTCGTATTACGCGCGCTCACTGGCCGTCGT
TTTACAACGTCGTGACTGGGAAAACCCTGGCGTTACCCAACTTAATCGCCTTGCAGCACATCCCCCTTTC
GCCAGCTGGCGTAATAGCGAAGAGGCCCGCACCGATCGCCCTTCCCAACAGTTGCGCAGCCTGAATGGCG
AATGGG
[124 nt withheld, positions 3367-3490]
C
[91 nt withheld, positions 3492-3582]
A
[49 nt withheld, positions 3584-3632]
CCTTTGACGTTGGAGTCCACGTTCTTT
[37 nt withheld, positions 3660-3696]
ACCCTATCTCGGTCTATTCTTTTGATTTATAAGGGATTTTGCCGATTTCGGCCTATTGGTTAAAAAATGA
GCTGATTTAACAAAAATTTAACGCGAATTTTAACAAAATATTAACGCTTACAATTTAGGTGGCACTTTTC
GGGGAAATGTGCGCGGAACCCCTATTTGTTTATTTTTCTAAATACATTCAAATATGTATCCGCTCATGAG
ACAATAACCCTGATAAATGCTTCAATAATATTGAAAAAGGAAGAGTATGAGTATTCAACATTTCCGTGTC
GCCCTTATTCCCTTTTTTGCGGCATTTTGCCTTCCTGTTTTTGCTCACCCAGAAACGCTGGTGAAAGTAA
AAGATGCTGAAGATCAGTTGGGTGCACGAGTGGGTTACATCGAACTGGATCTCAACAGCGGTAAGATCCT
TGAGAGTTTTCGCCCCGAAGAACGTTTTCCAATGATGAGCACTTTTAAAGTTCTGCTATGTGGCGCGGTA
TTATCCCGTATTGACGCCGGGCAAGAGCAACTCGGTCGCCGCATACACTATTCTCAGAATGACTTGGTTG
AGTACTCACCAGTCACAGAAAAGCATCTTACGGATGGCATGACAGTAAGAGAATTATGCAGTGCTGCCAT
AACCATGAGTGATAACACTGCGGCCAACTTACTTCTGACAACGATCGGAGGACCGAAGGAGCTAACCGCT
TTTTTGCACAACATGGGGGATCATGTAACTCGCCTTGATCGTTGGGAACCGGAGCTGAATGAAGCCATAC
CAAACGACGAGCGTGACACCACGATGCCTGTAGCAATGGCAACAACGTTGCGCAAACTATTAACTGGCGA
ACTACTTACTCTAGCTTCCCGGCAACAATTAATAGACTGGATGGAGGCGGATAAAGTTGCAGGACCACTT
CTGCGCTCGGCCCTTCCGGCTGGCTGGTTTATTGCTGATAAATCTGGAGCCGGTGAGCGTGGGTCTCGCG
GTATCATTGCAGCACTGGGGCCAGATGGTAAGCCCTCCCGTATCGTAGTTATCTACACGACGGGGAGTCA
GGCAACTATGGATGAACGAAATAGACAGATCGCTGAGATAGGTGCCTCACTGATTAAGCATTGGTAACTG
TCAGACCAAGTTTACTCATATATACTTTAGATTGATTTAAAACTTCATTTTTAATTTAAAAGGATCTAGG
TGAAGATCCTTTTTGATAATCTCATGACCAAAATCCCTTAACGTGAGTTTTCGTTCCACTGAGCGTCAGA
CCCCGTAGAAAAGATCAAAGGATCTTCTTGAGATCCTTTTTTTCTGCGCGTAATCTGCTGCTTGCAAACA
AAAAAACCACCGCTACCAGCGGTGGTTTGTTTGCCGGATCAAGAGCTACCAACTCTTTTTCCGAAGGTAA
CTGGCTTCAGCAGAGCGCAGATACCAAATACTGTTCTTCTAGTGTAGCCGTAGTTAGGCCACCACTTCAA
GAACTCTGTAGCACCGCCTACATACCTCGCTCTGCTAATCCTGTTACCAGTGGCTGCTGCCAGTGGCGAT
AAGTCGTGTCTTACCGGGTTGGACTCAAGACGATAGTTACCGGATAAGGCGCAGCGGTCGGGCTGAACGG
GGGGTTCGTGCACACAGCCCAGCTTGGAGCGAACGACCTACACCGAACTGAGATACCTACAGCGTGAGCT
ATGAGAAAGCGCCACGCTTCCCGAAGGGAGAAAGGCGGACAGGTATCCGGTAAGCGGCAGGGTCGGAACA
GGAGAGCGCACGAGGGAGCTTCCAGGGGGAAACGCCTGGTATCTTTATAGTCCTGTCGGGTTTCGCCACC
TCTGACTTGAGCGTCGATTTTTGTGATGCTCGTCAGGGGGGCGGAGCCTATGGAAAAACGCCAGCAACGC
GGCCTTTTTACGGTTCCTGGCCTTTTGCTGGCCTTTTGCTCACATGTTCTTTCCTGCGTTATCCCCTGAT
TCTGTGGATAACCGTATTACCGCCTTTGAGTGAGCTGATACCGCTCGCCGCAGCCGAACGACCGAGCGCA
GCGAGTCAGTGAGCGAGGAAGCGGAAGAGCGCCCAATACGCAAACCGCCTCTCCCCGCGCGTTGGCCGAT
TCATTAATGCAGCTGGCACGACAGGTTTCCCGACTGGAAAGCGGGCAGTGAGCGCAACGCAATTAATGTG
AGTTAGCTCACTCATTAGGCACCCCAGGCTTTACACTTTATGCTTCCGGCTCGTATGTTGTGTGGAATTG
TGAGCGGATAACAATTTCACACAGGAAACAGCTATGACCATGATTACGCCAAGCGCGCAATTAACCCTCA
CTAAAGGGAACAAAAGCTGGAGCTGCAAGCTTAATGTAGTCTTATGCAATACTCTTGTAGTCTTGCAACA
TGGTAACGATGAGTTAGCAACATGCCTTACAAGGAGAGAAAAAGCACCGTGCATGCCGATTGGTGGAAGT
AAGGTGGTACGATCGTGCCTTATTAGGAAGGCAACAGACGGGTCTGACATGGATTGGACGAACCACTGAA
TTGCCGCATTGCAGAGATATTGTATTTAAGTGCCTAGCTCGATACATAAACGGGTCTCTCTGGTTAGACC
AGATCTGAGCCTGGGAGCTCTCTGGCTAACTAGGGAACCCACTGCTTAAGCCTCAATAAAGCTTGCCTTG
AGTGCTTCAAGTAGTGTGTGCCCGTCTGTTGTGTGACTCTGGTAACTAGAGATCCCTCAGACCCTTTTAG
TCAGTGTGGAAAATCTCTAGCAGTGGCGCCCGAACAGGGACTTGAAAGCGAAAGGGAAACCAGAGGAGCT
CTCTCGACGCAGGACTCGGCTTGCTGAAGCGCGCACGGCAAGAGGCGAGGGGCGGCGACTGGTGAGTACG
CCAAAAATTTTGACTAGCGGAGGCTAGAAGGAGAGAGATGGGTGCGAGAGCGTCAGTATTAAGCGGGGGA
GAATTAGATCGCGATGGGAAAAAATTCGGTTAAGGCCAGGGGGAAAGAAAAAATATAAATTAAAACATAT
AGTATGGGCAAGCAGGGAGCTAGAACGATTCGCAGTTAATCCTGGCCTGTTAGAAACATCAGAAGGCTGT
AGACAAATACTGGGACAGCTACAACCATCCCTTCAGACAGGATCAGAAGAACTTAGATCATTATATAATA
CAGTAGCAACCCTCTATTGTGTGCATCAAAGGATAGAGATAAAAGACACCAAGGAAGCTTTAGACAAGAT
AGAGGAAGAGCAAAACAAAAGTAAGACCACCGCACAGCAAGCGGCCGCTGATCTTCAGACCTGGAGGAGG
AGATATGAGGGACAATTGGAGAAGTGAATTATATAAATATAAAGTAGTAAAAATTGAACCATTAGGAGTA
GCACCCACCAAGGCAAAGAGAAGAGTGGTGCAGAGAGAAAAAAGAGCAGTGGGAATAGGAGCTTTGTTCC
TTGGGTTCTTGGGAGCAGCAGGAAGCACTATGGGCGCAGCGTCAATGACGCTGACGGTACAGGCCAGACA
ATTATTGTCTGGTATAGTGCAGCAGCAGAACAATTTGCTGAGGGCTATTGAGGCGCAACAGCATCTGTTG
CAACTCACAGTCTGGGGCATCAAGCAGCTCCAGGCAAGAATCCTGGCTGTGGAAAGATACCTAAAGGATC
AACAGCTCCTGGGGATTTGGGGTTGCTCTGGAAAACTCATTTGCACCACTGCTGTGCCTTGGAATGCTAG
TTGGAGTAATAAATCTCTGGAACAGATTTGGAATCACACGACCTGGATGGAGTGGGACAGAGAAATTAAC
AATTACACAAGCTTAATACACTCCTTAATTGAAGAATCGCAAAACCAGCAAGAAAAGAATGAACAAGAAT
TATTGGAATTAGATAAATGGGCAAGTTTGTGGAATTGGTTTAACATAACAAATTGGCTGTGGTATATAAA
ATTATTCATAATGATAGTAGGAGGCTTGGTAGGTTTAAGAATAGTTTTTGCTGTACTTTCTATAGTGAAT
AGAGTTAGGCAGGGATATTCACCATTATCGTTTCAGACCCACCTCCCAACCCCGAGGGGACCCAGAGAGG
GCCTATTTCCCATGATTCCTTCATATTTGCATATACGATACAAGGCTGTTAGAGAGATAATTAGAATTAA
TTTGACTGTAAACACAAAGATATTAGTACAAAATACGTGACGTAGAAAGTAATAATTTCTTGGGTAGTTT
GCAGTTTTAAAATTATGTTTTAAAATGGACTATCATATGCTTACCGTAACTTGAAAGTATTTCGATTTCT
TGGCTTTATATATCTTGTGGAAAGGACGAAACACCGTAACCATATTAGGCTTGGATGTTTTAGAGCTAGA
AATAGCAAGTTAAAATAAGGCTAGTCCGTTATCAACTTGAAAAAGTGGCACCGAGTCGGTGCTTTTTTAA
GCTTGGCGTAACTAGATCTTGAGACAAATGGCAGTATTCATCCACAATTTTAAAAGAAAAGGGGGGATTG
GGGGGTACAGTGCAGGGGAAAGAATAGTAGACATAATAGCAACAGACATACAAACTAAAGAATTACAAAA
ACAAATTACAAAAATTCAAAATTTTCGGGTTTATTACAGGGACAGCAGAGATCCACTTTGGCGCCGGCTC
GAGGGGG
Features (pLannotate 1.2.2; 29 found; start..end, strand, type, name):
     14..80      +  CDS            small t antigen (fragment): SV40 (simian virus 40) small t antigen
    106..317     +  promoter       EF-1α core promoter: core promoter for human elongation factor EF-1α
    318..1256    +  intron         EF-1α intron A: intron upstream of the start codon of human EF-1α
   1278..1877    +  CDS            PuroR (fragment): puromycin N-acetyltransferase; pac from Streptomyces; confers resistance to puromycin
   1893..2481    +  misc_feature   WPRE: woodchuck hepatitis virus posttranscriptional regulatory element
   2532..2551    +  misc_feature   cPPT/CTS (fragment): central polypurine tract and central termination sequence of HIV-1
   2553..2786    +  LTR            3' LTR (ΔU3): self-inactivating 3' long terminal repeat (LTR) from HIV-1
   2864..2985    +  polyA_signal   SV40 poly(A) signal: SV40 polyadenylation signal
   3025..3160    +  rep_origin     SV40 ori: SV40 origin of replication
   3181..3199    -  promoter       T7 promoter: promoter for bacteriophage T7 RNA polymerase
   3207..3362    +  CDS            lacZα (fragment): LacZα fragment of β-galactosidase; lacZ fragment
   3367..3795    +  rep_origin     f1 ori (sequence partly withheld): f1 bacteriophage origin of replication; arrow indicates direction of (+) strand synthesis
   3848..3952    +  promoter       AmpR promoter: bla
   3953..4813    +  CDS            AmpR: β-lactamase; bla; confers resistance to ampicillin, carbenicillin, and related antibiotics
   4984..5572    +  rep_origin     ori: high-copy-number ColE1/pMB1/pBR322/pUC origin of replication
   5755..5847    +  CDS            lacI (fragment): lac repressor; lacI; The lac repressor binds to the lac operator to inhibit transcription in E. coli. This inhibition can be relieved by adding lactose or isopropyl-β-D-thiogalactopyranoside (IPTG).
   5860..5881    +  protein_bind   CAP binding site: CAP binding activates transcription in the presence of cAMP. E. coli catabolite activator protein
   5896..5926    +  promoter       lac promoter: promoter for the E. coli lac operon
   5934..5950    +  protein_bind   lac operator: The lac repressor binds to the lac operator to inhibit transcription in E. coli. This inhibition can be relieved by adding lactose or isopropyl-β-D-thiogalactopyranoside (IPTG). lac repressor encoded by lacI
   5995..6013    +  promoter       T3 promoter: promoter for bacteriophage T3 RNA polymerase
   6041..6267    +  promoter       RSV promoter: Rous sarcoma virus enhancer/promoter
   6268..6448    +  LTR            5' LTR (truncated): truncated 5' long terminal repeat (LTR) from HIV-1
   6495..6620    +  misc_feature   HIV-1 Ψ: packaging signal of human immunodeficiency virus type 1
   6604..6967    +  CDS            HIV-1 gag (fragment): gag protein from human immunodeficiency virus 1; gag
   7113..7346    +  misc_feature   RRE: The Rev response element (RRE) of HIV-1 allows for Rev-dependent mRNA export from the nucleus to the cytoplasm.
   7723..7749    +  CDS            Rev (fragment): human immunodeficiency virus 1 (HIV-1) Rev protein; rev; enhances nuclear export of unspliced and incompletely spliced viral mRNAs
   7753..7993    +  promoter       U6 promoter: RNA polymerase III promoter for human U6 snRNA
   8023..8098    +  misc_RNA       gRNA scaffold: guide RNA scaffold for the Streptococcus pyogenes CRISPR/Cas9 system
   8154..8271    +  misc_feature   cPPT/CTS: central polypurine tract and central termination sequence of HIV-1
