[The description below was written by a language model from this plasmid's Addgene catalogue record and pLannotate feature annotations shown in this document.]
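Description:
EPHA5 gRNA (BRDN0001146414) is a third-generation lentiviral single-guide RNA plasmid built on the lentiGuide-Puro backbone and designed to target the human EPHA5 gene, which encodes an Eph-family receptor tyrosine kinase. It belongs to a human kinome gRNA collection. In bacteria it is maintained at high copy through a ColE1/pUC-type origin and selected with ampicillin via the β-lactamase gene. An f1 origin, an SV40 origin and remnants of lac and T7/T3 cloning elements are also present in the backbone.

The lentiviral transfer cassette begins with an RSV promoter fused to a truncated HIV-1 5' LTR, which makes genomic RNA production Tat-independent. It continues through the Ψ packaging signal with a partial gag sequence, the Rev response element and a cPPT/CTS, and ends in a self-inactivating ΔU3 3' LTR followed by an SV40 polyadenylation signal. Within this unit, a human U6 RNA polymerase III promoter drives the EPHA5-specific spacer joined to the Streptococcus pyogenes Cas9 guide scaffold. Downstream, an EF-1α promoter with its intron A expresses puromycin N-acetyltransferase for selection of transduced mammalian cells, and a WPRE enhances transcript expression.

The plasmid does not encode Cas9, so it is meant to be used alongside a separate Cas9 lentiviral vector or in cells that already express Cas9, typically for knockout of EPHA5. The depositor notes that the guide was designed against a GenBank reference sequence that has since been withdrawn, so users may wish to confirm the target site against current annotation.
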