Addgene plasmid #76676: EPHA5 gRNA (BRDN0001146414)
Purpose: 3rd generation lentiviral gRNA plasmid targeting human EPHA5
Depositing lab: John Doench & David Root. Depositing organization: Broad Institute. Publication: Optimized sgRNA design to maximize activity and minimize off-target effects of CRISPR-Cas9. Doench JG, Fusi N, Sullender M, Hegde M, Vaimberg EW, Donovan KF, Smith I, Tothova Z, Wilen C, Orchard R, Virgin HW, Listgarten J, Root DE. Nat Biotechnol. 2016 Jan 18. doi: 10.1038/nbt.3437. PubMed 26780180.
Backbone
  Vector backbone: lentiGuide-Puro
  Backbone manufacturer: Zhang Lab (Addgene plasmid # 52963)
  Vector type: Mammalian Expression, Lentiviral, CRISPR
  Selectable markers: Puromycin
Growth in bacteria
  Bacterial resistance: Ampicillin, 100 μg/mL
  Growth temperature: 37°C
  Growth strain: DH5alpha
  Copy number: High Copy
Gene/Insert
  Gene/Insert name: EPHA5 (alt name: EPHA5)
  gRNA/shRNA sequence: TAACCATATTAGGCTTGGAT
  Species: H. sapiens (human)
  Entrez Gene: EPHA5 (a.k.a. CEK7, EHK-1, EHK1, EK7, HEK7, TYRO4)
  Promoter: hU6
  Cloning method: Unknown
  Sequencing primers: 5′ U6-F; 3′ pS2-R
Terms and licenses: Academic/Nonprofit Terms; Industry Terms: Not Available to Industry
Depositor comments: The gRNA was designed to target a Genbank reference sequence which has since been removed from the database. Note that this plasmid does NOT contain Cas9. It should be used in conjunction with lentiCas9-Blast (Addgene #52962) or otherwise with cell lines already expressing Cas9. Browse the full kinome gRNA library at http://www.addgene.org/pooled-library/broadgpp-human-kinome/ or visit http://www.broadinstitute.org/rnai/public/ for detailed protocols and information.
How to cite: EPHA5 gRNA (BRDN0001146414) was a gift from John Doench & David Root (Addgene plasmid # 76676 ; http://n2t.net/addgene:76676 ; RRID:Addgene_76676)
