>Addgene plasmid #76676 | EPHA5 gRNA (BRDN0001146414) | depositor partial sequence | sequence record 144136 | Target Sequence
TAACCATATTAGGCTTGGAT
