>Addgene plasmid #76676 | EPHA5 gRNA (BRDN0001146414) | addgene partial sequence | sequence record 186287 | hU6-F
TAGAAAGTAATAATTTCTTGGGTAGTTTGCAGTTTTAAAATTATGTTTTAAAATGGACTATCATATGCTT
ACCGTAACTTGAAAGTATTTCGATTTCTTGGCTTTATATATCTTGTGGAAAGGACGAAACACCGTAACCA
TATTAGGCTTGGATGTTTTAGAGCTAGAAATAGCAAGTTAAAATAAGGCTAGTCCGTTATCAACTTGAAA
AAGTGGCACCGAGTCGGTGCTTTTTTAAGCTTGGCGTAACTAGATCTTGAGACAAATGGCAGTATTCATC
CACAATTTTAAAAGAAAAGGGGGGATTGGGGGGTACAGTGCAGGGGAAAGAATAGTAGACATAATAGCAA
CAGACATACAAACTAAAGAATTACAAAAACAAATTACAAAAATTCAAAATTTTCGGGTTTATTACAGGGA
CAGCAGAGATCCACTTTGGCGCCGGCTCGAGGGGGCCCGGGTGCAAAGATGGATAAAGTTTTAAACAGAG
AGGAATCTTTGCAGCTAATGGACCTTCTAGGTCTTGAAAGGAGTGGGAATTGGCTCCGGTGCCCGTCAGT
GGGCAGAGCG
